Addgene plasmid #166158: pDONR221-CERS5
Purpose: Gateway entry vector for N. furzeri CERS5
Depositing lab: Daniel Jarosz. Depositing organization: Stanford University. Publication: Tissue-specific landscape of protein aggregation and quality control in an aging vertebrate. Chen YR, Harel I, Singh PP, Ziv I, Moses E, Goshtchevsky U, Machado BE, Brunet A, Jarosz DF. Dev Cell. 2024 Jul 22;59(14):1892-1911.e13. doi: 10.1016/j.devcel.2024.04.014. Epub 2024 May 28. PubMed 38810654.
Backbone
  Vector backbone: pDONR221
  Vector type: Gateway Entry Vector
Growth in bacteria
  Bacterial resistance: Kanamycin, 50 μg/mL
  Growth temperature: 37°C
  Growth strain: DH5alpha
  Copy number: High Copy
Gene/Insert
  Gene/Insert name: CERS5
  Species: N. furzeri
  Insert size (bp): 1143
  Cloning method: Gateway Cloning
Terms and licenses: Academic/Nonprofit Terms; Industry Terms: Not Available to Industry
Depositor comments: Stopless entry clone. Please visit https://doi.org/10.1101/2022.02.26.482120 for bioRxiv preprint. Also see Harel and Chen et al. 2024 (https://doi.org/10.1016/j.celrep.2023.112787)
How to cite: pDONR221-CERS5 was a gift from Daniel Jarosz (Addgene plasmid # 166158 ; http://n2t.net/addgene:166158 ; RRID:Addgene_166158)
