[The description below was written by a language model from this plasmid's Addgene catalogue record and pLannotate feature annotations shown in this document.]
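Description:
pDONR221-CERS5 is a Gateway entry clone built on the pDONR221 backbone, carrying the coding sequence of ceramide synthase 5 (CERS5) from the African turquoise killifish, Nothobranchius furzeri. The sequenced plasmid is about 3.7 kb. It is maintained in E. coli at high copy number through a ColE1/pUC-type origin of replication and is selected with kanamycin via the aminoglycoside phosphotransferase (KanR) gene. The rrnB T1 and T2 transcription terminators lie upstream of the cloning region and insulate the insert from read-through transcription. Short lacI and lacZα fragments are backbone remnants with no functional role.

The 1,143 bp insert sits between attL1 and attL2, the recombination sites produced when a PCR product is moved into the donor vector by the BP reaction. These sites allow directional, in-frame transfer of the open reading frame into any attR-containing destination vector by an LR Clonase reaction. The automated annotation labels the insert as a fragment similar to human CERS5, which reflects homology matching rather than the true source; the catalogue record gives the species as N. furzeri. The depositor describes it as a stopless entry clone, meaning the native stop codon has been omitted so that the protein can be fused to C-terminal tags or reporters supplied by the destination vector. The entry vector has no promoter positioned to express the insert; the only promoter annotated is a T7 promoter just outside attL2, oriented toward the insert on the opposite strand. The plasmid therefore serves as a shuttle intermediate rather than an expression construct. It was deposited in connection with work on tissue-specific protein aggregation and quality control in the aging killifish. The record does not specify which destination vectors or assays were used with this particular clone.
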