Features (pLannotate 1.2.2; 10 found; start..end, strand, type, name):
    121..213     +  CDS            lacI (fragment): lac repressor; lacI; The lac repressor binds to the lac operator to inhibit transcription in E. coli. This inhibition can be relieved by adding lactose or isopropyl-β-D-thiogalactopyranoside (IPTG).
    268..295     -  terminator     rrnB T2 terminator: transcription terminator T2 from the E. coli rrnB gene
    427..470     +  terminator     rrnB T1 terminator: Escherichia coli rrnB; transcription terminator T1 from the E. coli rrnB gene
    517..553     -  CDS            lacZα (fragment): LacZα fragment of β-galactosidase; lacZ fragment
    569..668     +  protein_bind   attL1: mutant version of attL; recombination site for the Gateway® LR reaction LR Clonase™
    710..1780    +  CDS            CERS5 (fragment): CERS5_HUMAN - Also known as LASS5 From Homo sapiens (Human).
   1833..1932    -  protein_bind   attL2: mutant version of attL; recombination site for the Gateway® LR reaction LR Clonase™
   1950..1968    -  promoter       T7 promoter: promoter for bacteriophage T7 RNA polymerase
   2102..2911    +  CDS            KanR: aminoglycoside phosphotransferase; aph(3')-Ia; confers resistance to kanamycin in bacteria or G418 (Geneticin®) in eukaryotes
   3058..3646    +  rep_origin     ori: high-copy-number ColE1/pMB1/pBR322/pUC origin of replication
>Addgene plasmid #166158 | pDONR221-CERS5 | addgene full sequence | sequence record 329016 | Addgene NGS Result
CTTTCCTGCGTTATCCCCTGATTCTGTGGATAACCGTATTACCGCCTTTGAGTGAGCTGATACCGCTCGC
CGCAGCCGAACGACCGAGCGCAGCGAGTCAGTGAGCGAGGAAGCGGAAGAGCGCCCAATACGCAAACCGC
CTCTCCCCGCGCGTTGGCCGATTCATTAATGCAGCTGGCACGACAGGTTTCCCGACTGGAAAGCGGGCAG
TGAGCGCAACGCAATTAATACGCGTACCGCTAGCCAGGAAGAGTTTGTAGAAACGCAAAAAGGCCATCCG
TCAGGATGGCCTTCTGCTTAGTTTGATGCCTGGCAGTTTATGGCGGGCGTCCTGCCCGCCACCCTCCGGG
CCGTTGCTTCACAACGTTCAAATCCGCTCCCGGCGGATTTGTCCTACTCAGGAGAGCGTTCACCGACAAA
CAACAGATAAAACGAAAGGCCCAGTCTTCCGACTGAGCCTTTCGTTTTATTTGATGCCTGGCAGTTCCCT
ACTCTCGCGTTAACGCTAGCATGGATGTTTTCCCAGTCACGACGTTGTAAAACGACGGCCAGTCTTAAGC
TCGGGCCCCAAATAATGATTTTATTTTGACTGATAGTGACCTGTTCGTTGCAACAAATTGATGAGCAATG
CTTTTTTATAATGCCAACTTTGTACAAAAAAGCAGGCTTCGAAGGAGATAACAAAATGATGGCTTCCTTT
TTCTCGTCCTGGATTTGGAGCGAGAGGTTTTGGCTTCCCGAAAATGTGTCGTGGTCCGACCTGGAGCACC
CACCGCCCGGGGTGGAGTACCCCAGGCTGGAGCACCTCCTGCTCGCCTTTCCCCTGGCTGTGGGGGTCCT
GCTTCTCCGGCTGCTGTTTGAGAGGCTGATTGCCAAGCCCTGCTCCCGCATACTTCAGATTCAAGCGGGA
GTGCCACGACGAGCTCAGCCTAACACCGTCCTGGAGAGGCTCTATCAGTCCAAATCGTTTCCAGATGAAA
GGCAGCTGGCAGGGCTATCAAAGCAGCTGGACTGGGATGAGCGGAAAATAGAACGATGGTTCCGTGTCCG
TCGGAACCAGGACAAGCCCGGCCTGCAGAGGAAGTTCTGTGAGAGCATGTGGCGATTCACCTTTTATCTG
GTGATTTGTATTTATGCCATGAACCATTTGTGGGTGTCACCTTGGATGTGGGATCTCAGAAAGTGTTGGC
ACAACTACCCGTTTCAGCCTCTGAGTCCCCAGCAATACAATTATTATGTTGCTGAGCTGGCTTTCTATTG
GTCCCTGATGGTTTCCCAGTTTACAGATGTTAAACGAAAGGATTACATCATGATGTTTGTCCACCACCTG
GCCACCATACTGCTCATCACGTTCTCTTATACCAACAACATGCTAAGGGCTGGTACTCTGGTCATGTGCG
TGCACGATACATCTGACATCTTCCTTGAGGCAGCTAAGCTGGCAAACTATGCCAAGTACCAGAGGCTATG
TGATGGCCTGTTCGTGTTGTTCAGCTTCAGCTTTTTCCTCACGCGCCTCGTCATCTTCCCTTTCTGGATT
GTTTACAGCGTGCTGTTTGACAGCTGGGAGATTATGGGGCCATATCGGGCGTGGTGGCTGCTAAATGGGC
TGCTGCTGGTACTGCAGACGCTTCACATCATCTGGTTCTACCTAATCAGCCGCATTGCAGTCAAAGCCAT
CTTCAAGGGAAAGGTGGAAAAAGATGATCGAAGCGACATAGAAAGCAGCTCAGAGGAGGAGATTTGCTCC
AGCAACGGCAAAAGCCCCAACCAGACTTCCAAACCGATGAACAGTCAGAGCAGTGACCTCAACGGGGAAG
CTCATGACCACGACCCAGCTTTCTTGTACAAAGTTGGCATTATAAGAAAGCATTGCTTATCAATTTGTTG
CAACGAACAGGTCACTATCAGTCAAAATAAAATCATTATTTGCCATCCAGCTGATATCCCCTATAGTGAG
TCGTATTACATGGTCATAGCTGTTTCCTGGCAGCTCTGGCCCGTGTCTCAAAATCTCTGATGTTACATTG
CACAAGATAAAAATATATCATCATGAACAATAAAACTGTCTGCTTACATAAACAGTAATACAAGGGGTGT
TATGAGCCATATTCAACGGGAAACGTCGAGGCCGCGATTAAATTCCAACATGGATGCTGATTTATATGGG
TATAAATGGGCTCGCGATAATGTCGGGCAATCAGGTGCGACAATCTATCGCTTGTATGGGAAGCCCGATG
CGCCAGAGTTGTTTCTGAAACATGGCAAAGGTAGCGTTGCCAATGATGTTACAGATGAGATGGTCAGACT
AAACTGGCTGACGGAATTTATGCCTCTTCCGACCATCAAGCATTTTATCCGTACTCCTGATGATGCATGG
TTACTCACCACTGCGATCCCCGGAAAAACAGCATTCCAGGTATTAGAAGAATATCCTGATTCAGGTGAAA
ATATTGTTGATGCGCTGGCAGTGTTCCTGCGCCGGTTGCATTCGATTCCTGTTTGTAATTGTCCTTTTAA
CAGCGATCGCGTATTTCGTCTCGCTCAGGCGCAATCACGAATGAATAACGGTTTGGTTGATGCGAGTGAT
TTTGATGACGAGCGTAATGGCTGGCCTGTTGAACAAGTCTGGAAAGAAATGCATAAACTTTTGCCATTCT
CACCGGATTCAGTCGTCACTCATGGTGATTTCTCACTTGATAACCTTATTTTTGACGAGGGGAAATTAAT
AGGTTGTATTGATGTTGGACGAGTCGGAATCGCAGACCGATACCAGGATCTTGCCATCCTATGGAACTGC
CTCGGTGAGTTTTCTCCTTCATTACAGAAACGGCTTTTTCAAAAATATGGTATTGATAATCCTGATATGA
ATAAATTGCAGTTTCATTTGATGCTCGATGAGTTTTTCTAATCAGAATTGGTTAATTGGTTGTAACACTG
GCAGAGCATTACGCTGACTTGACGGGACGGCGCAAGCTCATGACCAAAATCCCTTAACGTGAGTTACGCG
TCGTTCCACTGAGCGTCAGACCCCGTAGAAAAGATCAAAGGATCTTCTTGAGATCCTTTTTTTCTGCGCG
TAATCTGCTGCTTGCAAACAAAAAAACCACCGCTACCAGCGGTGGTTTGTTTGCCGGATCAAGAGCTACC
AACTCTTTTTCCGAAGGTAACTGGCTTCAGCAGAGCGCAGATACCAAATACTGTTCTTCTAGTGTAGCCG
TAGTTAGGCCACCACTTCAAGAACTCTGTAGCACCGCCTACATACCTCGCTCTGCTAATCCTGTTACCAG
TGGCTGCTGCCAGTGGCGATAAGTCGTGTCTTACCGGGTTGGACTCAAGACGATAGTTACCGGATAAGGC
GCAGCGGTCGGGCTGAACGGGGGGTTCGTGCACACAGCCCAGCTTGGAGCGAACGACCTACACCGAACTG
AGATACCTACAGCGTGAGCTATGAGAAAGCGCCACGCTTCCCGAAGGGAGAAAGGCGGACAGGTATCCGG
TAAGCGGCAGGGTCGGAACAGGAGAGCGCACGAGGGAGCTTCCAGGGGGAAACGCCTGGTATCTTTATAG
TCCTGTCGGGTTTCGCCACCTCTGACTTGAGCGTCGATTTTTGTGATGCTCGTCAGGGGGGCGGAGCCTA
TGGAAAAACGCCAGCAACGCGGCCTTTTTACGGTTCCTGGCCTTTTGCTGGCCTTTTGCTCACATGTT
