>Addgene plasmid #166158 | pDONR221-CERS5 | depositor partial sequence | sequence record 322707 | insert sequence
ATGGCTTCCTTTTTCTCGTCCTGGATTTGGAGCGAGAGGTTTTGGCTTCCCGAAAATGTGTCGTGGTCCG
ACCTGGAGCACCCACCGCCCGGGGTGGAGTACCCCAGGCTGGAGCACCTCCTGCTCGCCTTTCCCCTGGC
TGTGGGGGTCCTGCTTCTCCGGCTGCTGTTTGAGAGGCTGATTGCCAAGCCCTGCTCCCGCATACTTCAG
ATTCAAGCGGGAGTGCCACGACGAGCTCAGCCTAACACCGTCCTGGAGAGGCTCTATCAGTCCAAATCGT
TTCCAGATGAAAGGCAGCTGGCAGGGCTATCAAAGCAGCTGGACTGGGATGAGCGGAAAATAGAACGATG
GTTCCGTGTCCGTCGGAACCAGGACAAGCCCGGCCTGCAGAGGAAGTTCTGTGAGAGCATGTGGCGATTC
ACCTTTTATCTGGTGATTTGTATTTATGCCATGAACCATTTGTGGGTGTCACCTTGGATGTGGGATCTCA
GAAAGTGTTGGCACAACTACCCGTTTCAGCCTCTGAGTCCCCAGCAATACAATTATTATGTTGCTGAGCT
GGCTTTCTATTGGTCCCTGATGGTTTCCCAGTTTACAGATGTTAAACGAAAGGATTACATCATGATGTTT
GTCCACCACCTGGCCACCATACTGCTCATCACGTTCTCTTATACCAACAACATGCTAAGGGCTGGTACTC
TGGTCATGTGCGTGCACGATACATCTGACATCTTCCTTGAGGCAGCTAAGCTGGCAAACTATGCCAAGTA
CCAGAGGCTATGTGATGGCCTGTTCGTGTTGTTCAGCTTCAGCTTTTTCCTCACGCGCCTCGTCATCTTC
CCTTTCTGGATTGTTTACAGCGTGCTGTTTGACAGCTGGGAGATTATGGGGCCATATCGGGCGTGGTGGC
TGCTAAATGGGCTGCTGCTGGTACTGCAGACGCTTCACATCATCTGGTTCTACCTAATCAGCCGCATTGC
AGTCAAAGCCATCTTCAAGGGAAAGGTGGAAAAAGATGATCGAAGCGACATAGAAAGCAGCTCAGAGGAG
GAGATTTGCTCCAGCAACGGCAAAAGCCCCAACCAGACTTCCAAACCGATGAACAGTCAGAGCAGTGACC
TCAACGGGGAAGCTCATGACCAC
